Addgene plasmid #198944: pGL0_31 [aphA-3]
Purpose: Level 0 part
Depositing lab: Charlie Gilbert & Nili Ostrov & Cultivarium Tools. Depositing organization: Cultivarium, Convergent Research. Publication: A scalable framework for high-throughput identification of functional origins of replication in non-model bacteria. Gilbert C, Brumwell SL, Crits-Christoph A, Kang SC, Martin-Moldes Z, Alsharif W, Esmurria A, Nguyen M-A, Lee HH, Ostrov N. bioRxiv 2023.05.19.541510 10.1101/2023.05.19.541510.
Backbone
  Vector backbone: pGLDV_17
  Vector type: Synthetic Biology
Growth in bacteria
  Bacterial resistance: Chloramphenicol, 25 μg/mL
  Growth temperature: 37°C
  Growth strain: E. coli Zymo 10B
  Copy number: High Copy
Gene/Insert
  Gene/Insert name: aphA-3
  Species: Campylobacter sp.
  Cloning method: Unknown
Resource information
  A portion of this plasmid was derived from a plasmid made by: Mitja Remus-Emsermann (Schlechter et al. 2018 https://doi.org/10.3389/fmicb.2018.03052)
Terms and licenses: Academic/Nonprofit Terms; Industry Terms: Not Available to Industry
How to cite: pGL0_31 [aphA-3] was a gift from Charlie Gilbert & Nili Ostrov & Cultivarium Tools (Addgene plasmid # 198944 ; http://n2t.net/addgene:198944 ; RRID:Addgene_198944)
