[The description below was written by a language model from this plasmid's Addgene catalogue record and pLannotate feature annotations shown in this document.]
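Description:
pGL0_31 [aphA-3] is a small (about 3.1 kb) synthetic-biology plasmid that serves as a "Level 0" part in a hierarchical modular cloning system, meaning it stores a single basic genetic element that can later be combined with other parts into larger assemblies. It is built on the pGLDV_17 backbone and is propagated in E. coli at high copy number from a ColE1/pUC-type origin of replication. Selection of the storage plasmid itself relies on chloramphenicol: a cat gene encoding chloramphenicol acetyltransferase is driven by its native cat promoter and followed by the phage lambda t0 transcription terminator. A short leftover fragment of lacZα is also annotated. It is probably a remnant of a screening cassette in the parent vector that the part displaced, although the record does not state this and lists the cloning method as unknown.

The stored part is aphA-3, an aminoglycoside phosphotransferase gene recorded as originating from Campylobacter sp., which confers kanamycin resistance. The feature table annotates only the coding sequence of roughly 800 bp, with no promoter or terminator identified around it, so whether the part carries its own regulatory sequences cannot be determined from the record. Nor are the assembly sites flanking the part annotated. A portion of the plasmid was derived from an earlier plasmid made by another laboratory. The associated work describes a scalable framework for identifying functional origins of replication in non-model bacteria, so this part most plausibly supplies a selectable marker module for plasmids assembled and tested in diverse bacterial hosts.
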