Features (pLannotate 1.2.2; 6 found; start..end, strand, type, name):
     82..876     +  CDS            KanR: aminoglycoside phosphotransferase; aphA-3; confers resistance to kanamycin
   1326..1914    -  rep_origin     ori: high-copy-number ColE1/pMB1/pBR322/pUC origin of replication
   2047..2141    -  terminator     lambda t0 terminator: transcription terminator from phage lambda
   2165..2821    -  CDS            cat: CAT_ECOLX - Experimental evidence at protein level: Swiss-Prot protein existence level 1. This enzyme is an effector of chloramphenicol resistance in bacteria. From Escherichia coli. This protein is used as a marker in many commonly used cloning vectors, such as pACYC184.
   2822..2924    -  promoter       cat promoter: promoter of the E. coli cat gene encoding chloramphenicol acetyltransferase
   2999..3042    -  CDS            lacZα (fragment): LacZα fragment of β-galactosidase; lacZ fragment
>Addgene plasmid #198944 | pGL0_31 [aphA-3] | addgene full sequence | sequence record 401219 | Addgene NGS Result
TAGCGTGCGAACAGCACGCTATTGTTGTATCATTACTCGCATCCATTCTCAGGCTGTCTCGTCTCGTCTC
CGAGGTCTCAAATGGCTAAAATGAGAATATCACCGGAATTGAAAAAACTGATCGAAAAATACCGCTGCGT
AAAAGATACGGAAGGAATGTCTCCTGCTAAGGTATATAAGCTGGTGGGAGAAAATGAAAACCTATATTTA
AAAATGACGGACAGCCGGTATAAAGGGACCACCTATGATGTGGAACGGGAAAAGGACATGATGCTATGGC
TGGAAGGAAAGCTGCCTGTTCCAAAGGTCCTGCACTTTGAACGGCATGATGGCTGGAGCAATCTGCTCAT
GAGTGAGGCCGATGGCGTCCTTTGCTCGGAAGAGTATGAAGATGGACAAAGCCCTGAAAAGATTATCGAG
CTGTATGCGGAGTGCATCAGGCTCTTTCACTCCATCGACATATCGGATTGTCCCTATACGAATAGCTTAG
ACAGCCGCTTAGCCGAATTGGATTACTTACTGAATAACGATCTGGCCGATGTGGATTGCGAAAACTGGGA
AGAAGACACTCCATTTAAAGATCCGCGCGAGCTGTATGATTTTTTAAAGACGGAAAAGCCCGAAGAGGAA
CTTGTCTTTTCCCACGGCGACCTGGGAGACAGCAACATCTTTGTGAAAGATGGCAAAGTAAGTGGCTTTA
TTGATCTTGGGAGAAGCGGCAGGGCGGACAAGTGGTATGACATTGCCTTCTGCGTCCGGTCGATCAGGGA
GGATGTCGGGGAAGAACAGTATGTCGAGCTATTTTTTGACTTACTGGGGATCAAGCCTGATTGGGAGAAA
ATAAAATATTATATTTTACTGGATGAATTGTTTTAGGCTTTGAGACCACCCCAGGATACATAGATTACCA
CAACTCCGAGCCCTTCCACCTAGCGTGCTAACCACGCACGCTATTGTTGTATCCCATATAATGCAATCGT
AGTCTACCTGACTGTACTTAGAAATGTGGCTTCGCCTTTGCCCACGCACCTGATCGCTCCTCGTTTGCTT
TTAAGGACCGGACGAACCACAGAGCATTAGAAGGCTAGGTGGAGGCTCAGTGATGATAAGTCTGCGATGG
TGGATGCATGTGTCATGGTCATAGCTGTTTCCTGTGTGAAATTGTTATCCGCTCAGAGGGCACAATCCTA
TTCCGCGCTATCCGACAATCTCCAAGACATTAGGTGGAGTTCAGTTCGGCGTATGGCATATGTCGCTGGA
AAGAACATGTGAGCAAAAGGCCAGCAAAAGGCCAGGAACCGTAAAAAGGCCGCGTTGCTGGCGTTTTTCC
ATAGGCTCCGCCCCCCTGACGAGCATCACAAAAATCGACGCTCAAGTCAGAGGTGGCGAAACCCGACAGG
ACTATAAAGATACCAGGCGTTTCCCCCTGGAAGCTCCCTCGTGCGCTCTCCTGTTCCGACCCTGCCGCTT
ACCGGATACCTGTCCGCCTTTCTCCCTTCGGGAAGCGTGGCGCTTTCTCATAGCTCACGCTGTAGGTATC
TCAGTTCGGTGTAGGTCGTTCGCTCCAAGCTGGGCTGTGTGCACGAACCCCCCGTTCAGCCCGACCGCTG
CGCCTTATCCGGTAACTATCGTCTTGAGTCCAACCCGGTAAGACACGACTTATCGCCACTGGCAGCAGCC
ACTGGTAACAGGATTAGCAGAGCGAGGTATGTAGGCGGTGCTACAGAGTTCTTGAAGTGGTGGCCTAACT
ACGGCTACACTAGAAGAACAGTATTTGGTATCTGCGCTCTGCTGAAGCCAGTTACCTTCGGAAAAAGAGT
TGGTAGCTCTTGATCCGGCAAACAAACCACCGCTGGTAGCGGTGGTTTTTTTGTTTGCAAGCAGCAGATT
ACGCGCAGAAAAAAAGGATCTCAAGAAGATCCTTTGATCTTTTCTACGGGGTCTGACGCTCTATTCAACA
AAGCCGCCGTCCCGTCAAGTCAGCGTAAATGGGTAGGGGGCTTCAAATCGTCCCCCCATACGATATAAGT
TGTTACTAGTGCTTGGATTCTCACCAATAAAAAACGCCCGGCGGCAACCGAGCGTTCTGAACAAATCCAG
ATGGAGTTCTGAGGTCATTACTGGATCTATCAACAGGAGTCCAAGCGAGCTCGATATCAAATTACGCCCC
GCCCTGCCACTCATCGCAGTACTGTTGTAATTCATTAAGCATTCTGCCGACATGGAAGCCATCACAAACG
GCATGATGAACCTGAATCGCCAGCGGCATCAGCACCTTGTCGCCTTGCGTATAATATTTGCCCATGGTGA
AAACGGGGGCGAAGAAGTTGTCCATATTGGCCACGTTTAAATCAAAACTGGTGAAACTCACCCAGGGATT
GGCTGAGACGAAAAACATATTCTCAATAAACCCTTTAGGGAAATAGGCCAGGTTTTCACCGTAACACGCC
ACATCTTGCGAATATATGTGTAGAAACTGCCGGAAATCGTCGTGGTATTCACTCCAGAGCGATGAAAACG
TTTCAGTTTGCTCATGGAAAACGGTGTAACAAGGGTGAACACTATCCCATATCACCAGCTCACCGTCTTT
CATTGCCATACGAAATTCCGGATGAGCATTCATCAGGCGGGCAAGAATGTGAATAAAGGCCGGATAAAAC
TTGTGCTTATTTTTCTTTACGGTCTTTAAAAAGGCCGTAATATCCAGCTGAACGGTCTGGTTATAGGTAC
ATTGAGCAACTGACTGAAATGCCTCAAAATGTTCTTTACGATGCCATTGGGATATATCAACGGTGGTATA
TCCAGTGATTTTTTTCTCCATTTTAGCTTCCTTAGCTCCTGAAAATCTCGATAACTCAAAAAATACGCCC
GGTAGTGATCTTATTTCATTATGGTGAAAGTTGGAACCTCTTACGTGCCGATCAACGTCTCATTGATACC
TGAAACAAAACCCATCGTACGGCCAAGGAAGTCTCCAATAACTGTGATCCACCACAAGCGCCAGGGTTTT
CCCAGTCACGACGTTGTAAAACGACGGCCAGTCATGCATAATCCGCACGCATCTGGAATAAGGAAGTGCC
ATTCCGCCTGACCT
